Addgene plasmid #225458: pcDNA3puro-mGFP-FXR1a-CC1-CC1
Depositing lab: Christine Mayr. Publication: The FXR1 network acts as signaling scaffold for actomyosin remodeling. Chen X, Fansler MM, Janjoš U, Ule J, Mayr C. Cell. 5 August 2024. doi: 10.1016/j.cell.2024.07.015. PubMed 37961296.
Backbone
  Vector backbone: pcDNA3-puro
  Backbone manufacturer: Mayr Lab
  Vector type: Mammalian Expression
Growth in bacteria
  Bacterial resistance: Ampicillin, 100 μg/mL
  Growth temperature: 37°C
  Growth strain: DH5alpha
  Copy number: High Copy
Gene/Insert
  Gene/Insert name: FXR1 isoform a
  Species: H. sapiens (human)
  Mutation: CC2 replaced with a second copy of CC1
  Entrez Gene: FXR1 (a.k.a. CMYP9A, CMYP9B, FXR1P, MYOPMIL, MYORIBF)
  Promoter: CMV
  Tag / fusion protein: EGFP (N terminal on insert)
  Cloning method: Other
Terms and licenses: Academic/Nonprofit Terms; Industry Terms: Not Available to Industry
Depositor comments: Resistant to shRNA TRCN0000164818 (target sequence CCAGCGAATCTCATCACAGTA). Please visit https://doi.org/10.1101/2023.11.05.565677 for bioRxiv preprint.
How to cite: pcDNA3puro-mGFP-FXR1a-CC1-CC1 was a gift from Christine Mayr (Addgene plasmid # 225458 ; http://n2t.net/addgene:225458 ; RRID:Addgene_225458)
