[The description below was written by a language model from this plasmid's Addgene catalogue record and pLannotate feature annotations shown in this document.]
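Description:
pcDNA3puro-mGFP-FXR1a-CC1-CC1 is a mammalian expression plasmid built on a pcDNA3-puro backbone. It is propagated in E. coli as a high-copy plasmid through a ColE1/pUC-type origin and selected with ampicillin via the β-lactamase gene. An f1 origin is also present. For selection in mammalian cells, an SV40 enhancer/early promoter drives the puromycin N-acetyltransferase gene, which ends at an SV40 polyadenylation signal. A short ble fragment lies between the puromycin gene and that signal and appears to be a cloning remnant. Small lac promoter/operator, lacI and bom fragments are likewise residual backbone sequence.

The payload is a CMV enhancer/promoter cassette expressing human FXR1 isoform a fused at its N terminus to a green fluorescent protein, terminated by the bovine growth hormone polyadenylation signal. A T7 promoter sits just upstream of the fusion. FXR1 is an RNA-binding protein, and in this variant the second coiled-coil region (CC2) has been replaced with a second copy of the first (CC1). The coding sequence is also resistant to a specific FXR1-targeting shRNA, so the mutant can be expressed while the endogenous protein is knocked down. That design suits rescue and imaging experiments testing how the coiled-coil domains contribute to FXR1 behaviour, in line with the associated work on the FXR1 network as a signalling scaffold for actomyosin remodelling.

The two sequence records differ. The repository's sequencing result (7,682 nt) annotates a single monomeric EGFP, matching the "mGFP" in the name. The depositor's sequence (7,909 nt) annotates EGFP preceded by an additional partial EGFP fragment, which accounts for roughly the length difference.
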