Features (pLannotate 1.2.2; 22 found; start..end, strand, type, name):
     28..80      -  misc_feature   bom (fragment): basis of mobility region from pBR322
    235..614     +  enhancer       CMV enhancer: human cytomegalovirus immediate early enhancer
    615..818     +  promoter       CMV promoter: human cytomegalovirus (CMV) immediate early promoter
    814..847     +  LTR            5' LTR (truncated) (fragment): truncated 5' long terminal repeat (LTR) from HIV-1
    863..881     +  promoter       T7 promoter: promoter for bacteriophage T7 RNA polymerase
    901..1137    +  CDS            EGFP (fragment): the original enhanced GFP (Yang et al., 1996) mammalian codon-optimized
   1135..1851    +  CDS            EGFP: EGFP is a basic (constitutively fluorescent) green fluorescent protein published in 1996, derived from Aequorea victoria. It is reported to be a rapidly-maturing weak dimer with moderate acid sensitivity.
   1852..3711    +  CDS            FXR1: FXR1_HUMAN - Experimental evidence at protein level: Swiss-Prot protein existence level 1. RNA-binding protein required for embryonic and postnatal development of muscle tissue (PubMed:30770808). May regulate intracellular transport and local translation of certain mRNAs (By similarity). From Homo sapiens (Human).
   3758..3982    +  polyA_signal   bGH poly(A) signal: bovine growth hormone polyadenylation signal
   3986..4007    +  promoter       SV40 promoter (fragment): SV40 enhancer and early promoter
   4028..4456    +  rep_origin     f1 ori (sequence partly withheld): f1 bacteriophage origin of replication; arrow indicates direction of (+) strand synthesis
   4470..4799    +  promoter       SV40 promoter: SV40 enhancer and early promoter
   4812..5411    +  CDS            PuroR: puromycin N-acetyltransferase; pac from Streptomyces alboniger; confers resistance to puromycin
   5432..5590    +  CDS            ble (fragment): BLE_KLEPN - Experimental evidence at protein level: Swiss-Prot protein existence level 1. Binding protein with a strong affinity to the bleomycin family of antibiotics. Binds to CL990; an antimitotic-antibiotic compound. From Klebsiella pneumoniae.
   5585..5706    +  polyA_signal   SV40 poly(A) signal: SV40 polyadenylation signal
   5779..5795    -  protein_bind   lac operator: The lac repressor binds to the lac operator to inhibit transcription in E. coli. This inhibition can be relieved by adding lactose or isopropyl-β-D-thiogalactopyranoside (IPTG). lac repressor encoded by lacI
   5803..5833    -  promoter       lac promoter: promoter for the E. coli lac operon
   5848..5869    -  protein_bind   CAP binding site: CAP binding activates transcription in the presence of cAMP. E. coli catabolite activator protein
   5882..5974    -  CDS            lacI (fragment): lac repressor; lacI; The lac repressor binds to the lac operator to inhibit transcription in E. coli. This inhibition can be relieved by adding lactose or isopropyl-β-D-thiogalactopyranoside (IPTG).
   6157..6742    -  rep_origin     ori: high-copy-number ColE1/pMB1/pBR322/pUC origin of replication
   6913..7773    -  CDS            AmpR: β-lactamase; bla; confers resistance to ampicillin, carbenicillin, and related antibiotics
   7774..7878    -  promoter       AmpR promoter: bla
>Addgene plasmid #225458 | pcDNA3puro-mGFP-FXR1a-CC1-CC1 | depositor full sequence | sequence record 441703 | Full Sequence
GACGGATCGGGAGATCTCCCGATCCCCTATGGTGCACTCTCAGTACAATCTGCTCTGATGCCGCATAGTT
AAGCCAGTATCTGCTCCCTGCTTGTGTGTTGGAGGTCGCTGAGTAGTGCGCGAGCAAAATTTAAGCTACA
ACAAGGCAAGGCTTGACCGACAATTGCATGAAGAATCTGCTTAGGGTTAGGCGTTTTGCGCTGCTTCGCG
ATGTACGGGCCAGATATACGCGTTGACATTGATTATTGACTAGTTATTAATAGTAATCAATTACGGGGTC
ATTAGTTCATAGCCCATATATGGAGTTCCGCGTTACATAACTTACGGTAAATGGCCCGCCTGGCTGACCG
CCCAACGACCCCCGCCCATTGACGTCAATAATGACGTATGTTCCCATAGTAACGCCAATAGGGACTTTCC
ATTGACGTCAATGGGTGGAGTATTTACGGTAAACTGCCCACTTGGCAGTACATCAAGTGTATCATATGCC
AAGTACGCCCCCTATTGACGTCAATGACGGTAAATGGCCCGCCTGGCATTATGCCCAGTACATGACCTTA
TGGGACTTTCCTACTTGGCAGTACATCTACGTATTAGTCATCGCTATTACCATGGTGATGCGGTTTTGGC
AGTACATCAATGGGCGTGGATAGCGGTTTGACTCACGGGGATTTCCAAGTCTCCACCCCATTGACGTCAA
TGGGAGTTTGTTTTGGCACCAAAATCAACGGGACTTTCCAAAATGTCGTAACAACTCCGCCCCATTGACG
CAAATGGGCGGTAGGCGTGTACGGTGGGAGGTCTATATAAGCAGAGCTCTCTGGCTAACTAGAGAACCCA
CTGCTTACTGGCTTATCGAAATTAATACGACTCACTATAGGGAGACCCAAGCTGGCTAGCATGGTGAGCA
AGGGCGAGGAGCTGTTCACCGGGGTGGTGCCCATCCTGGTCGAGCTGGACGGCGACGTAAACGGCCACAA
GTTCAGCGTGTCCGGCGAGGGCGAGGGCGATGCCACCTACGGCAAGCTGACCCTGAAGTTCATCTGCACC
ACCGGCAAGCTGCCCGTGCCCTGGCCCACCCTCGTGACCACCCTGACCTACGGCGTGCAGTGCTTCAGCC
GCTACCCCGACCACATGGTGAGCAAGGGCGAGGAGCTGTTCACCGGGGTGGTGCCCATCCTGGTCGAGCT
GGACGGCGACGTAAACGGCCACAAGTTCAGCGTGTCCGGCGAGGGCGAGGGCGATGCCACCTACGGCAAG
CTGACCCTGAAGTTCATCTGCACCACCGGCAAGCTGCCCGTGCCCTGGCCCACCCTCGTGACCACCCTGA
CCTACGGCGTGCAGTGCTTCAGCCGCTACCCCGACCACATGAAGCAGCACGACTTCTTCAAGTCCGCCAT
GCCCGAAGGCTACGTCCAGGAGCGCACCATCTTCTTCAAGGACGACGGCAACTACAAGACCCGCGCCGAG
GTGAAGTTCGAGGGCGACACCCTGGTGAACCGCATCGAGCTGAAGGGCATCGACTTCAAGGAGGACGGCA
ACATCCTGGGGCACAAGCTGGAGTACAACTACAACAGCCACAACGTCTATATCATGGCCGACAAGCAGAA
GAACGGCATCAAGGTGAACTTCAAGATCCGCCACAACATCGAGGACGGCAGCGTGCAGCTCGCCGACCAC
TACCAGCAGAACACCCCCATCGGCGACGGCCCCGTGCTGCTGCCCGACAACCACTACCTGAGCACCCAGT
CCGCCCTGAGCAAAGACCCCAACGAGAAGCGCGATCACATGGTCCTGCTGGAGTTCGTGACCGCCGCCGG
GATCACTCTCGGCATGGACGAGCTGTACAAGGCGGAGCTGACGGTGGAGGTTCGCGGCTCTAACGGGGCT
TTCTACAAGGGATTTATCAAAGATGTTCATGAAGACTCCCTTACAGTTGTTTTTGAAAATAATTGGCAAC
CAGAACGCCAGGTTCCATTTAATGAAGTTAGATTACCACCACCACCTGATATAAAAAAAGAAATTAGTGA
AGGAGATGAAGTAGAGGTATATTCAAGAGCAAATGACCAAGAGCCATGTGGGTGGTGGTTGGCTAAAGTT
CGGATGATGAAAGGAGAATTTTATGTCATTGAATATGCTGCTTGTGACGCTACTTACAATGAAATAGTCA
CATTTGAACGACTTCGGCCTGTCAATCAAAATAAAACTGTCAAAAAAAATACCTTCTTTAAATGCACAGT
GGATGTTCCTGAGGATTTGAGAGAGGCGTGTGCTAATGAAAATGCACATAAAGATTTTAAGAAAGCAGTA
GGAGCATGCAGAATTTTTTACCATCCAGAAACAACACAGCTAATGATACTGTCTGCCAGTGAAGCAACTG
TGAAGAGAGTAAACATCTTAAGTGACATGCATTTGCGAAGTATTCGTACGAAGTTGATGCTTATGTCCAG
AAATGAAGAGGCCACTAAGCATTTAGAATGCACAAAACAACTTGCAGCAGCTTTTCATGAGGAATTTGTT
GTGAGAGAAGATTTAATGGGCCTGGCAATAGGAACACATGGTAGTAACATCCAGCAAGCTAGGAAGGTTC
CTGGAGTTACCGCCATTGAGCTAGATGAAGATACTGGAACATTCAGAATCTACGGAGAGAGTGCTGATGC
TGTAAAAAAGGCTAGAGGTTTCTTGGAATTTGTGGAGGATTTTATTCAGGTTCCTAGGAATCTCGTTGGA
AAAGTAATTGGAAAAAATGGCAAAGTTATTCAAGAAATAGTGGACAAATCTGGTGTGGTTCGAGTGAGAA
TTGAAGGGGACAATGAAAATAAATTACCCAGAGAAGACGGTATGGTTCCATTTGTATTTGTTGGCACTAA
AGAAAGCATTGGAAATGTGCAGGTTCTTCTAGAGTATCATATTGCCTATCTAAAGGAAAATGAAGAGGCC
ACTAAGCATTTAGAATGCACAAAACAACTTGCAGCAGCTTTTGGTTCTAGGTCTTATAGCGGAAGAGGCA
GAGGTCGTCGGGGACCTAATTACACCTCCGGTTATGGTACAAATTCTGAGCTGTCTAACCCCTCTGAAAC
GGAATCTGAGCGTAAAGACGAGCTGAGTGATTGGTCATTGGCAGGAGAAGATGATCGAGACAGCCGACAT
CAGCGTGACAGCAGGAGACGCCCAGGAGGAAGAGGCAGAAGTGTTTCAGGGGGTCGAGGTCGTGGTGGAC
CACGTGGTGGCAAATCCTCCATCAGTTCTGTGCTCAAAGATCCAGACAGCAATCCATACAGCTTACTTGA
TAATACAGAATCAGATCAGACTGCAGACACTGATGCATCCGAGAGCCACCATTCCACTAACCGTCGTAGG
CGGTCTCGTAGACGAAGGACTGATGAAGATGCTGTTCTGATGGATGGAATGACTGAATCTGATACAGCTT
CAGTTAATGAAAATGGGCTAGTCACAGTTGCAGATTATATTTCTAGAGCTGAGTCTCAGAGCAGACAAAG
AAACCTCCCAAGGGAAACTTTGGCTAAAAACAAGAAAGAAATGGCAAAAGATGTGATTGAAGAGCATGGT
CCTTCAGAAAAGGCAATAAACGGCCCAACTAGTGCTTCTGGCGATGACATTTCTAAGCTACAGCGTACTC
CAGGAGAAGAAAAGATTAATACCTTAAAAGAAGAAAACACTCAAGAAGCAGCAGTCCTGAATGGTGTTTC
ATAACTCGAGTCTAGAGGGCCCGTTTAAACCCGCTGATCAGCCTCGACTGTGCCTTCTAGTTGCCAGCCA
TCTGTTGTTTGCCCCTCCCCCGTGCCTTCCTTGACCCTGGAAGGTGCCACTCCCACTGTCCTTTCCTAAT
AAAATGAGGAAATTGCATCGCATTGTCTGAGTAGGTGTCATTCTATTCTGGGGGGTGGGGTGGGGCAGGA
CAGCAAGGGGGAGGATTGGGAAGACAATAGCAGGCATGCTGGGGATGCGGTGGGCTCTATGGCTTCTGAG
GCGGAAAGAACCAGCTGGGGCTCTAGGGGGTATCCCC
[124 nt withheld, positions 4028-4151]
C
[91 nt withheld, positions 4153-4243]
A
[49 nt withheld, positions 4245-4293]
CCTTTGACGTTGGAGTCCACGTTCTTT
[37 nt withheld, positions 4321-4357]
ACCCTATCTCGGTCTATTCTTTTGATTTATAAGGGATTTTGCCGATTTCGGCCTATTGGTTAAAAAATGA
GCTGATTTAACAAAAATTTAACGCGAATTAATTCTGTGGAATGTGTGTCAGTTAGGGTGTGGAAAGTCCC
CAGGCTCCCCAGCAGGCAGAAGTATGCAAAGCATGCATCTCAATTAGTCAGCAACCAGGTGTGGAAAGTC
CCCAGGCTCCCCAGCAGGCAGAAGTATGCAAAGCATGCATCTCAATTAGTCAGCAACCATAGTCCCGCCC
CTAACTCCGCCCATCCCGCCCCTAACTCCGCCCAGTTCCGCCCATTCTCCGCCCCATGGCTGACTAATTT
TTTTTATTTATGCAGAGGCCGAGGCCGCCTCTGCCTCTGAGCTATTCCAGAAGTAGTGAGGAGGCTTTTT
TGGAGGCCTAGGCTTTTGCAAAAAGCTCCCAACCATGACCGAGTACAAGCCCACGGTGCGCCTCGCCACC
CGCGACGACGTCCCCAGGGCCGTACGCACCCTCGCCGCCGCGTTCGCCGACTACCCCGCCACGCGCCACA
CCGTCGATCCGGACCGCCACATCGAGCGGGTCACCGAGCTGCAAGAACTCTTCCTCACGCGCGTCGGGCT
CGACATCGGCAAGGTGTGGGTCGCGGACGACGGCGCCGCGGTGGCGGTCTGGACCACGCCGGAGAGCGTC
GAAGCGGGGGCGGTGTTCGCCGAGATCGGCCCGCGCATGGCCGAGTTGAGCGGTTCCCGGCTGGCCGCGC
AGCAACAGATGGAAGGCCTCCTGGCGCCGCACCGGCCCAAGGAGCCCGCGTGGTTCCTGGCCACCGTCGG
CGTCTCGCCCGACCACCAGGGCAAGGGTCTGGGCAGCGCCGTCGTGCTCCCCGGAGTGGAGGCGGCCGAG
CGCGCCGGGGTGCCCGCCTTCCTGGAGACCTCCGCGCCCCGCAACCTCCCCTTCTACGAGCGGCTCGGCT
TCACCGTCACCGCCGACGTCGAGGTGCCCGAAGGACCGCGCACCTGGTGCATGACCCGCAAGCCCGGTGC
CTGAGCGGGACTCTGGGGTTCGAAATGACCGACCAAGCGACGCCCAACCTGCCATCACGAGATTTCGATT
CCACCGCCGCCTTCTATGAAAGGTTGGGCTTCGGAATCGTTTTCCGGGACGCCGGCTGGATGATCCTCCA
GCGCGGGGATCTCATGCTGGAGTTCTTCGCCCACCCCAACTTGTTTATTGCAGCTTATAATGGTTACAAA
TAAAGCAATAGCATCACAAATTTCACAAATAAAGCATTTTTTTCACTGCATTCTAGTTGTGGTTTGTCCA
AACTCATCAATGTATCTTATCATGTCTGTATACCGTCGACCTCTAGCTAGAGCTTGGCGTAATCATGGTC
ATAGCTGTTTCCTGTGTGAAATTGTTATCCGCTCACAATTCCACACAACATACGAGCCGGAAGCATAAAG
TGTAAAGCCTGGGGTGCCTAATGAGTGAGCTAACTCACATTAATTGCGTTGCGCTCACTGCCCGCTTTCC
AGTCGGGAAACCTGTCGTGCCAGCTGCATTAATGAATCGGCCAACGCGCGGGGAGAGGCGGTTTGCGTAT
TGGGCGCTCTTCCGCTTCCTCGCTCACTGACTCGCTGCGCTCGGTCGTTCGGCTGCGGCGAGCGGTATCA
GCTCACTCAAAGGCGGTAATACGGTTATCCACAGAATCAGGGGATAACGCAGGAAAGAACATGTGAGCAA
AAGGCCAGCAAAAGGCCAGGAACCGTAAAAAGGCCGCGTTGCTGGCGTTTTTCCATAGGCTCCGCCCCCC
TGACGAGCATCACAAAAATCGACGCTCAAGTCAGAGGTGGCGAAACCCGACAGGACTATAAAGATACCAG
GCGTTTCCCCCTGGAAGCTCCCTCGTGCGCTCTCCTGTTCCGACCCTGCCGCTTACCGGATACCTGTCCG
CCTTTCTCCCTTCGGGAAGCGTGGCGCTTTCTCATAGCTCACGCTGTAGGTATCTCAGTTCGGTGTAGGT
CGTTCGCTCCAAGCTGGGCTGTGTGCACGAACCCCCCGTTCAGCCCGACCGCTGCGCCTTATCCGGTAAC
TATCGTCTTGAGTCCAACCCGGTAAGACACGACTTATCGCCACTGGCAGCAGCCACTGGTAACAGGATTA
GCAGAGCGAGGTATGTAGGCGGTGCTACAGAGTTCTTGAAGTGGTGGCCTAACTACGGCTACACTAGAAG
AACAGTATTTGGTATCTGCGCTCTGCTGAAGCCAGTTACCTTCGGAAAAAGAGTTGGTAGCTCTTGATCC
GGCAAACAAACCACCGCTGGTAGCGGTTTTTTTGTTTGCAAGCAGCAGATTACGCGCAGAAAAAAAGGAT
CTCAAGAAGATCCTTTGATCTTTTCTACGGGGTCTGACGCTCAGTGGAACGAAAACTCACGTTAAGGGAT
TTTGGTCATGAGATTATCAAAAAGGATCTTCACCTAGATCCTTTTAAATTAAAAATGAAGTTTTAAATCA
ATCTAAAGTATATATGAGTAAACTTGGTCTGACAGTTACCAATGCTTAATCAGTGAGGCACCTATCTCAG
CGATCTGTCTATTTCGTTCATCCATAGTTGCCTGACTCCCCGTCGTGTAGATAACTACGATACGGGAGGG
CTTACCATCTGGCCCCAGTGCTGCAATGATACCGCGAGACCCACGCTCACCGGCTCCAGATTTATCAGCA
ATAAACCAGCCAGCCGGAAGGGCCGAGCGCAGAAGTGGTCCTGCAACTTTATCCGCCTCCATCCAGTCTA
TTAATTGTTGCCGGGAAGCTAGAGTAAGTAGTTCGCCAGTTAATAGTTTGCGCAACGTTGTTGCCATTGC
TACAGGCATCGTGGTGTCACGCTCGTCGTTTGGTATGGCTTCATTCAGCTCCGGTTCCCAACGATCAAGG
CGAGTTACATGATCCCCCATGTTGTGCAAAAAAGCGGTTAGCTCCTTCGGTCCTCCGATCGTTGTCAGAA
GTAAGTTGGCCGCAGTGTTATCACTCATGGTTATGGCAGCACTGCATAATTCTCTTACTGTCATGCCATC
CGTAAGATGCTTTTCTGTGACTGGTGAGTACTCAACCAAGTCATTCTGAGAATAGTGTATGCGGCGACCG
AGTTGCTCTTGCCCGGCGTCAATACGGGATAATACCGCGCCACATAGCAGAACTTTAAAAGTGCTCATCA
TTGGAAAACGTTCTTCGGGGCGAAAACTCTCAAGGATCTTACCGCTGTTGAGATCCAGTTCGATGTAACC
CACTCGTGCACCCAACTGATCTTCAGCATCTTTTACTTTCACCAGCGTTTCTGGGTGAGCAAAAACAGGA
AGGCAAAATGCCGCAAAAAAGGGAATAAGGGCGACACGGAAATGTTGAATACTCATACTCTTCCTTTTTC
AATATTATTGAAGCATTTATCAGGGTTATTGTCTCATGAGCGGATACATATTTGAATGTATTTAGAAAAA
TAAACAAATAGGGGTTCCGCGCACATTTCCCCGAAAAGTGCCACCTGACGTC
