Features (pLannotate 1.2.2; 21 found; start..end, strand, type, name):
    502..831     -  promoter       SV40 promoter: SV40 enhancer and early promoter
    845..1273    -  rep_origin     f1 ori (sequence partly withheld): f1 bacteriophage origin of replication; arrow indicates direction of (+) strand synthesis
   1294..1315    -  promoter       SV40 promoter (fragment): SV40 enhancer and early promoter
   1319..1543    -  polyA_signal   bGH poly(A) signal: bovine growth hormone polyadenylation signal
   1590..3449    -  CDS            FXR1: FXR1_HUMAN - Experimental evidence at protein level: Swiss-Prot protein existence level 1. RNA-binding protein required for embryonic and postnatal development of muscle tissue (PubMed:30770808). May regulate intracellular transport and local translation of certain mRNAs (By similarity). From Homo sapiens (Human).
   3450..4166    -  CDS            mEGFP: mEGFP is a basic (constitutively fluorescent) green fluorescent protein published in 2002, derived from Aequorea victoria. It has moderate acid sensitivity.
   4190..4208    -  promoter       T7 promoter: promoter for bacteriophage T7 RNA polymerase
   4224..4257    -  LTR            5' LTR (truncated) (fragment): truncated 5' long terminal repeat (LTR) from HIV-1
   4253..4456    -  promoter       CMV promoter: human cytomegalovirus (CMV) immediate early promoter
   4457..4836    -  enhancer       CMV enhancer: human cytomegalovirus immediate early enhancer
   4991..5043    +  misc_feature   bom (fragment): basis of mobility region from pBR322
   5102..5206    +  promoter       AmpR promoter: bla
   5207..6067    +  CDS            AmpR: β-lactamase; bla; confers resistance to ampicillin, carbenicillin, and related antibiotics
   6238..6826    +  rep_origin     ori: high-copy-number ColE1/pMB1/pBR322/pUC origin of replication
   7009..7101    +  CDS            lacI (fragment): lac repressor; lacI; The lac repressor binds to the lac operator to inhibit transcription in E. coli. This inhibition can be relieved by adding lactose or isopropyl-β-D-thiogalactopyranoside (IPTG).
   7114..7135    +  protein_bind   CAP binding site: CAP binding activates transcription in the presence of cAMP. E. coli catabolite activator protein
   7150..7180    +  promoter       lac promoter: promoter for the E. coli lac operon
   7188..7204    +  protein_bind   lac operator: The lac repressor binds to the lac operator to inhibit transcription in E. coli. This inhibition can be relieved by adding lactose or isopropyl-β-D-thiogalactopyranoside (IPTG). lac repressor encoded by lacI
   7277..7398    -  polyA_signal   SV40 poly(A) signal: SV40 polyadenylation signal
   7393..7551    -  CDS            ble (fragment): BLE_KLEPN - Experimental evidence at protein level: Swiss-Prot protein existence level 1. Binding protein with a strong affinity to the bleomycin family of antibiotics. Binds to CL990; an antimitotic-antibiotic compound. From Klebsiella pneumoniae.
   7572..489     -  CDS            PuroR (across the origin): puromycin N-acetyltransferase; pac from Streptomyces alboniger; confers resistance to puromycin
>Addgene plasmid #225458 | pcDNA3puro-mGFP-FXR1a-CC1-CC1 | addgene full sequence | sequence record 448483 | Addgene NGS Result
GGAGGTCTCCAGGAAGGCGGGCACCCCGGCGCGCTCGGCCGCCTCCACTCCGGGGAGCACGACGGCGCTG
CCCAGACCCTTGCCCTGGTGGTCGGGCGAGACGCCGACGGTGGCCAGGAACCACGCGGGCTCCTTGGGCC
GGTGCGGCGCCAGGAGGCCTTCCATCTGTTGCTGCGCGGCCAGCCGGGAACCGCTCAACTCGGCCATGCG
CGGGCCGATCTCGGCGAACACCGCCCCCGCTTCGACGCTCTCCGGCGTGGTCCAGACCGCCACCGCGGCG
CCGTCGTCCGCGACCCACACCTTGCCGATGTCGAGCCCGACGCGCGTGAGGAAGAGTTCTTGCAGCTCGG
TGACCCGCTCGATGTGGCGGTCCGGATCGACGGTGTGGCGCGTGGCGGGGTAGTCGGCGAACGCGGCGGC
GAGGGTGCGTACGGCCCTGGGGACGTCGTCGCGGGTGGCGAGGCGCACCGTGGGCTTGTACTCGGTCATG
GTTGGGAGCTTTTTGCAAAAGCCTAGGCCTCCAAAAAAGCCTCCTCACTACTTCTGGAATAGCTCAGAGG
CAGAGGCGGCCTCGGCCTCTGCATAAATAAAAAAAATTAGTCAGCCATGGGGCGGAGAATGGGCGGAACT
GGGCGGAGTTAGGGGCGGGATGGGCGGAGTTAGGGGCGGGACTATGGTTGCTGACTAATTGAGATGCATG
CTTTGCATACTTCTGCCTGCTGGGGAGCCTGGGGACTTTCCACACCTGGTTGCTGACTAATTGAGATGCA
TGCTTTGCATACTTCTGCCTGCTGGGGAGCCTGGGGACTTTCCACACCCTAACTGACACACATTCCACAG
AATTAATTCGCGTTAAATTTTTGTTAAATCAGCTCATTTTTTAACCAATAGGCCGAAATCGGCAAAATCC
CTTATAAATCAAAAGAATAGACCGAGATAGGGT
[37 nt withheld, positions 944-980]
AAAGAACGTGGACTCCAACGTCAAAGG
[49 nt withheld, positions 1008-1056]
T
[91 nt withheld, positions 1058-1148]
G
[124 nt withheld, positions 1150-1273]
GGGGATACCCCCTAGAGCCCCAGCTGGTTCTTTCCGCCTCAGAAGCCATAGAGCCCACCGCATCCCCAGC
ATGCCTGCTATTGTCTTCCCAATCCTCCCCCTTGCTGTCCTGCCCCACCCCACCCCCCAGAATAGAATGA
CACCTACTCAGACAATGCGATGCAATTTCCTCATTTTATTAGGAAAGGACAGTGGGAGTGGCACCTTCCA
GGGTCAAGGAAGGCACGGGGGAGGGGCAAACAACAGATGGCTGGCAACTAGAAGGCACAGTCGAGGCTGA
TCAGCGGGTTTAAACGGGCCCTCTAGACTCGAGTTATGAAACACCATTCAGGACTGCTGCTTCTTGAGTG
TTTTCTTCTTTTAAGGTATTAATCTTTTCTTCTCCTGGAGTACGCTGTAGCTTAGAAATGTCATCGCCAG
AAGCACTAGTTGGGCCGTTTATTGCCTTTTCTGAAGGACCATGCTCTTCAATCACATCTTTTGCCATTTC
TTTCTTGTTTTTAGCCAAAGTTTCCCTTGGGAGGTTTCTTTGTCTGCTCTGAGACTCAGCTCTAGAAATA
TAATCTGCAACTGTGACTAGCCCATTTTCATTAACTGAAGCTGTATCAGATTCAGTCATTCCATCCATCA
GAACAGCATCTTCATCAGTCCTTCGTCTACGAGACCGCCTACGACGGTTAGTGGAATGGTGGCTTTCGGA
TGCATCAGTGTCTGCAGTCTGATCTGATTCTGTATTATCAAGTAAGCTGTATGGATTGCTGTCTGGATCT
TTGAGCACAGAACTGATGGAGGATTTGCCACCACGTGGTCCACCACGACCTCGACCCCCTGAAACACTTC
TGCCTCTTCCTCCTGGGCGTCTCCTGCTGTCACGCTGATGTCGGCTGTCTCGATCATCTTCTCCTGCCAA
TGACCAATCACTCAGCTCGTCTTTACGCTCAGATTCCGTTTCAGAGGGGTTAGACAGCTCAGAATTTGTA
CCATAACCGGAGGTGTAATTAGGTCCCCGACGACCTCTGCCTCTTCCGCTATAAGACCTAGAACCAATCT
GTCGCAGCTGTTCATCAATCTGTAGGCGTTCCATTCTTAGCTGTTCTACTTCCTTTAGATAGGCAATATG
ATACTCTAGAAGAACCTGCACATTTCCAATGCTTTCTTTAGTGCCAACAAATACAAATGGAACCATACCG
TCTTCTCTGGGTAATTTATTTTCATTGTCCCCTTCAATTCTCACTCGAACCACACCAGATTTGTCCACTA
TTTCTTGAATAACTTTGCCATCATCTCCAATTACTTTTCCAACGAGATTCCTAGGAACCTGAATAAAATC
CTCCACAAATTCCAAGAAACCTCTAGCCTTTTTTACAGCATCAGCACTCTCTCCGTAGATTCTGAATGTT
CCAGTATCTTCATCTAGCTCAATGGCGGTAACTCCAGGAACCTTCCTAGCTTGCTGGATGTTACTACCAT
CGTCTCCTATTGCCAGGCCCATTAAATCTTCTCTCACAACAAATTCCTCATGAAAAGCTGCTGCAAGTTG
TTTTGTGCATTCTAAATGCTTAGTGGCCTCTTCATTTCTGGACATAAGCATCAACTTCGTACGAATACTT
CGCAAATGCATGTCACTTAAGATGTTTACTCTCTTCACAGTTGCTTCACTGGCAGACAGTATCATTAGCT
GTGTTGTTTCTGGATGGTAAAAAATTCTGCATGCTCCTACTGCTTTCTTAAAATCTTTATGTGCATTTTC
ATTAGCACACGCCTCTCTCAAATCCTCAGGAACATCCACTGTGCATTTAAAGAAGGTATTTTTTTTGACA
GTTTTATTTTGATTGACAGGCCGAAGTCGTTCAAATGTGACTATTTCATTGTAAGTAGCGTCACAAGCAG
CATATTCAATGACATAAAATTCTCCTTTCATCATCCGAACTTTAGCCAACCACCACCCACATGGCTCTTG
GTCATTTGCTCTTGAATATACCTCTACTTCATCTCCTTCACTAATTTCTTTTTTTATATCAGGTGGTGGT
GGTAATCTAACTTCATTAAATGGAACCTGGCGTTCTGGTTGCCAATTATTTTCAAAAACAACTGTAAGGG
AGTCTTCATGAACATCTTTGATAAATCCCTTGTAGAAAGCCCCGTTAGAGCCGCGAACCTCCACCGTCAG
CTCCGCCTTGTACAGCTCGTCCATGCCGAGAGTGATCCCGGCGGCGGTCACGAACTCCAGCAGGACCATG
TGATCGCGCTTCTCGTTGGGGTCTTTGCTCAGCTTGGACTGGGTGCTCAGGTAGTGGTTGTCGGGCAGCA
GCACGGGGCCGTCGCCGATGGGGGTGTTCTGCTGGTAGTGGTCGGCGAGCTGCACGCTGCCGTCCTCGAT
GTTGTGGCGGATCTTGAAGTTCACCTTGATGCCGTTCTTCTGCTTGTCGGCCATGATATAGACGTTGTGG
CTGTTGTAGTTGTACTCCAGCTTGTGCCCCAGGATGTTGCCGTCCTCCTTGAAGTCGATGCCCTTCAGCT
CGATGCGGTTCACCAGGGTGTCGCCCTCGAACTTCACCTCGGCGCGGGTCTTGTAGTTGCCGTCGTCCTT
GAAGAAGATGGTGCGCTCCTGGACGTAGCCTTCGGGCATGGCGGACTTGAAGAAGTCGTGCTGCTTCATG
TGGTCGGGGTAGCGGCTGAAGCACTGCACGCCGTAGGTCAGGGTGGTCACGAGGGTGGGCCAGGGCACGG
GCAGCTTGCCGGTGGTGCAGATGAACTTCAGGGTCAGCTTGCCGTAGGTGGCATCGCCCTCGCCCTCGCC
GGACACGCTGAACTTGTGGCCGTTTACGTCGCCGTCCAGCTCGACCAGGATGGGCACCACCCCGGTGAAC
AGCTCCTCGCCCTTGCTCACCATGGTTGCTAGCCAGCTTGGGTCTCCCTATAGTGAGTCGTATTAATTTC
GATAAGCCAGTAAGCAGTGGGTTCTCTAGTTAGCCAGAGAGCTCTGCTTATATAGACCTCCCACCGTACA
CGCCTACCGCCCATTTGCGTCAATGGGGCGGAGTTGTTACGACATTTTGGAAAGTCCCGTTGATTTTGGT
GCCAAAACAAACTCCCATTGACGTCAATGGGGTGGAGACTTGGAAATCCCCGTGAGTCAAACCGCTATCC
ACGCCCATTGATGTACTGCCAAAACCGCATCACCATGGTAATAGCGATGACTAATACGTAGATGTACTGC
CAAGTAGGAAAGTCCCATAAGGTCATGTACTGGGCATAATGCCAGGCGGGCCATTTACCGTCATTGACGT
CAATAGGGGGCGTACTTGGCATATGATACACTTGATGTACTGCCAAGTGGGCAGTTTACCGTAAATACTC
CACCCATTGACGTCAATGGAAAGTCCCTATTGGCGTTACTATGGGAACATACGTCATTATTGACGTCAAT
GGGCGGGGGTCGTTGGGCGGTCAGCCAGGCGGGCCATTTACCGTAAGTTATGTAACGCGGAACTCCATAT
ATGGGCTATGAACTAATGACCCCGTAATTGATTACTATTAATAACTAGTCAATAATCAATGTCAACGCGT
ATATCTGGCCCGTACATCGCGAAGCAGCGCAAAACGCCTAACCCTAAGCAGATTCTTCATGCAATTGTCG
GTCAAGCCTTGCCTTGTTGTAGCTTAAATTTTGCTCGCGCACTACTCAGCGACCTCCAACACACAAGCAG
GGAGCAGATACTGGCTTAACTATGCGGCATCAGAGCAGATTGTACTGAGAGTGCACCATAGGGGATCGGG
AGATCTCCCGATCCGTCGACGTCAGGTGGCACTTTTCGGGGAAATGTGCGCGGAACCCCTATTTGTTTAT
TTTTCTAAATACATTCAAATATGTATCCGCTCATGAGACAATAACCCTGATAAATGCTTCAATAATATTG
AAAAAGGAAGAGTATGAGTATTCAACATTTCCGTGTCGCCCTTATTCCCTTTTTTGCGGCATTTTGCCTT
CCTGTTTTTGCTCACCCAGAAACGCTGGTGAAAGTAAAAGATGCTGAAGATCAGTTGGGTGCACGAGTGG
GTTACATCGAACTGGATCTCAACAGCGGTAAGATCCTTGAGAGTTTTCGCCCCGAAGAACGTTTTCCAAT
GATGAGCACTTTTAAAGTTCTGCTATGTGGCGCGGTATTATCCCGTATTGACGCCGGGCAAGAGCAACTC
GGTCGCCGCATACACTATTCTCAGAATGACTTGGTTGAGTACTCACCAGTCACAGAAAAGCATCTTACGG
ATGGCATGACAGTAAGAGAATTATGCAGTGCTGCCATAACCATGAGTGATAACACTGCGGCCAACTTACT
TCTGACAACGATCGGAGGACCGAAGGAGCTAACCGCTTTTTTGCACAACATGGGGGATCATGTAACTCGC
CTTGATCGTTGGGAACCGGAGCTGAATGAAGCCATACCAAACGACGAGCGTGACACCACGATGCCTGTAG
CAATGGCAACAACGTTGCGCAAACTATTAACTGGCGAACTACTTACTCTAGCTTCCCGGCAACAATTAAT
AGACTGGATGGAGGCGGATAAAGTTGCAGGACCACTTCTGCGCTCGGCCCTTCCGGCTGGCTGGTTTATT
GCTGATAAATCTGGAGCCGGTGAGCGTGGGTCTCGCGGTATCATTGCAGCACTGGGGCCAGATGGTAAGC
CCTCCCGTATCGTAGTTATCTACACGACGGGGAGTCAGGCAACTATGGATGAACGAAATAGACAGATCGC
TGAGATAGGTGCCTCACTGATTAAGCATTGGTAACTGTCAGACCAAGTTTACTCATATATACTTTAGATT
GATTTAAAACTTCATTTTTAATTTAAAAGGATCTAGGTGAAGATCCTTTTTGATAATCTCATGACCAAAA
TCCCTTAACGTGAGTTTTCGTTCCACTGAGCGTCAGACCCCGTAGAAAAGATCAAAGGATCTTCTTGAGA
TCCTTTTTTTCTGCGCGTAATCTGCTGCTTGCAAACAAAAAAACCACCGCTACCAGCGGTGGTTTGTTTG
CCGGATCAAGAGCTACCAACTCTTTTTCCGAAGGTAACTGGCTTCAGCAGAGCGCAGATACCAAATACTG
TTCTTCTAGTGTAGCCGTAGTTAGGCCACCACTTCAAGAACTCTGTAGCACCGCCTACATACCTCGCTCT
GCTAATCCTGTTACCAGTGGCTGCTGCCAGTGGCGATAAGTCGTGTCTTACCGGGTTGGACTCAAGACGA
TAGTTACCGGATAAGGCGCAGCGGTCGGGCTGAACGGGGGGTTCGTGCACACAGCCCAGCTTGGAGCGAA
CGACCTACACCGAACTGAGATACCTACAGCGTGAGCTATGAGAAAGCGCCACGCTTCCCGAAGGGAGAAA
GGCGGACAGGTATCCGGTAAGCGGCAGGGTCGGAACAGGAGAGCGCACGAGGGAGCTTCCAGGGGGAAAC
GCCTGGTATCTTTATAGTCCTGTCGGGTTTCGCCACCTCTGACTTGAGCGTCGATTTTTGTGATGCTCGT
CAGGGGGGCGGAGCCTATGGAAAAACGCCAGCAACGCGGCCTTTTTACGGTTCCTGGCCTTTTGCTGGCC
TTTTGCTCACATGTTCTTTCCTGCGTTATCCCCTGATTCTGTGGATAACCGTATTACCGCCTTTGAGTGA
GCTGATACCGCTCGCCGCAGCCGAACGACCGAGCGCAGCGAGTCAGTGAGCGAGGAAGCGGAAGAGCGCC
CAATACGCAAACCGCCTCTCCCCGCGCGTTGGCCGATTCATTAATGCAGCTGGCACGACAGGTTTCCCGA
CTGGAAAGCGGGCAGTGAGCGCAACGCAATTAATGTGAGTTAGCTCACTCATTAGGCACCCCAGGCTTTA
CACTTTATGCTTCCGGCTCGTATGTTGTGTGGAATTGTGAGCGGATAACAATTTCACACAGGAAACAGCT
ATGACCATGATTACGCCAAGCTCTAGCTAGAGGTCGACGGTATACAGACATGATAAGATACATTGATGAG
TTTGGACAAACCACAACTAGAATGCAGTGAAAAAAATGCTTTATTTGTGAAATTTGTGATGCTATTGCTT
TATTTGTAACCATTATAAGCTGCAATAAACAAGTTGGGGTGGGCGAAGAACTCCAGCATGAGATCCCCGC
GCTGGAGGATCATCCAGCCGGCGTCCCGGAAAACGATTCCGAAGCCCAACCTTTCATAGAAGGCGGCGGT
GGAATCGAAATCTCGTGATGGCAGGTTGGGCGTCGCTTGGTCGGTCATTTCGAACCCCAGAGTCCCGCTC
AGGCACCGGGCTTGCGGGTCATGCACCAGGTGCGCGGTCCTTCGGGCACCTCGACGTCGGCGGTGACGGT
GAAGCCGAGCCGCTCGTAGAAGGGGAGGTTGCGGGGCGC
